>Addgene plasmid #55256 | mTagBFP-Cx43-7 | addgene full sequence | sequence record 209197 | Addgene NGS Result
CATGTTCTTTCCTGCGTTATCCCCTGATTCTGTGGATAACCGTATTACCGCCATGCATTAGTTATTAATA
GTAATCAATTACGGGGTCATTAGTTCATAGCCCATATATGGAGTTCCGCGTTACATAACTTACGGTAAAT
GGCCCGCCTGGCTGACCGCCCAACGACCCCCGCCCATTGACGTCAATAATGACGTATGTTCCCATAGTAA
CGCCAATAGGGACTTTCCATTGACGTCAATGGGTGGAGTATTTACGGTAAACTGCCCACTTGGCAGTACA
TCAAGTGTATCATATGCCAAGTACGCCCCCTATTGACGTCAATGACGGTAAATGGCCCGCCTGGCATTAT
GCCCAGTACATGACCTTATGGGACTTTCCTACTTGGCAGTACATCTACGTATTAGTCATCGCTATTACCA
TGGTGATGCGGTTTTGGCAGTACATCAATGGGCGTGGATAGCGGTTTGACTCACGGGGATTTCCAAGTCT
CCACCCCATTGACGTCAATGGGAGTTTGTTTTGGCACCAAAATCAACGGGACTTTCCAAAATGTCGTAAC
AACTCCGCCCCATTGACGCAAATGGGCGGTAGGCGTGTACGGTGGGAGGTCTATATAAGCAGAGCTGGTT
TAGTGAACCGTCAGATCCGCTAGCGCTACCGGACTCAGATCTCGAGCTCAAGCTTCGAATTCGGCAGCAC
TTTTCTTTCATTGGGGGGAAGGCGTGAGGAAAGTACCAAACAGCAGCAGACTTTTAAACTTTAAACAGAC
AGGTCTGAGAGCCTGAACTCTCATTTTTCCTTTGACTTCAGCCTCCAAGGAGTTCCACCAACTTTGGCGC
GCCGGCTTCACTTTCATTAAGTGAAAGAGAGGTGCCCAGACATGGGTGACTGGAGTGCCTTGGGGAAGCT
TCTGGACAAGGTCCAAGCCTACTCCACCGCTGGAGGGAAGGTGTGGCTGTCAGTGCTCTTCATATTCAGA
ATCCTGCTCCTGGGGACAGCTGTTGAGTCAGCTTGGGGTGATGAACAGTCTGCCTTTCGCTGTAACACTC
AACAACCTGGCTGCGAAAACGTCTGCTATGACAAGTCCTTCCCCATCTCTCACGTGCGCTTCTGGGTCCT
TCAGATCATATTCGTGTCTGTGCCCACACTCCTGTACTTGGCCCATGTGTTCTATGTGATGAGGAAGGAA
GAGAAGCTAAACAAGAAAGAAGAGGAGCTCAAAGTGGCCCAGACTGACGGGGTCAACGTGGAGATGCACC
TGAAGCAGATTGAAATCAAGAAGTTCAAGTACGGGATTGAAGAGCACGGCAAGGTGAAAATGAGGGGCGG
CTTGCTGAGAACCTACATCATCAGCATCCTCTTCAAGTCTGTCTTCGAGGTGGCCTTCCTGCTCATCCAG
TGGTACATCTATGGGTTCAGCTTGAGCGCGGTCTACACCTGCAAGAGAGATCCCTGCCCCCACCAGGTAG
ACTGCTTCCTCTCACGTCCCACGGAGAAAACCATCTTCATCATCTTCATGCTGGTGGTGTCCTTGGTGTC
TCTCGCTTTGAACATCATTGAGCTCTTCTACGTCTTCTTCAAGGGCGTTAAGGATCGCGTGAAGGGAAGA
AGCGATCCTTACCACGCCACCACTGGCCCACTGAGCCCATCAAAAGACTGCGGATCTCCAAAATACGCCT
ACTTCAATGGCTGCTCCTCACCAACGGCTCCACTCTCGCCTATGTCTCCTCCTGGGTACAAGCTGGTTAC
TGGTGACAGAAACAATTCCTCGTGCCGCAATTACAACAAGCAAGCTAGCGAGCAAAACTGGGCGAACTAC
AGCGCAGAGCAAAATCGCATGGGGCAGGCCGGAAGCACCATCTCCAACTCGCACGCCCAGCCGTTCGATT
TCCCCGACGACAACCAGAATGCCAAAAAAGTTGCTGCTGGACATGAACTCCAGCCATTAGCCATCGTGGA
CCAACGACCTTCCAGCAGAGCCAGCAGCCGCGCCAGCAGCAGGCCTCGGCCTGATGACCTGGAGATTGCG
GATCCACCGGTCGCCACCATGAGCGAGCTGATTAAGGAGAACATGCACATGAAGCTGTACATGGAGGGCA
CCGTGGACAACCATCACTTCAAGTGCACATCCGAGGGCGAAGGCAAGCCCTACGAGGGCACCCAGACCAT
GAGAATCAAGGTGGTCGAGGGCGGCCCTCTCCCCTTCGCCTTCGACATCCTGGCTACTAGCTTCCTCTAC
GGCAGCAAGACCTTCATCAACCACACCCAGGGCATCCCCGACTTCTTCAAGCAGTCCTTCCCTGAGGGCT
TCACATGGGAGAGAGTCACCACATACGAAGACGGGGGCGTGCTGACCGCTACCCAGGACACCAGCCTCCA
GGACGGCTGCCTCATCTACAACGTCAAGATCAGAGGGGTGAACTTCACATCCAACGGCCCTGTGATGCAG
AAGAAAACACTCGGCTGGGAGGCCTTCACCGAGACGCTGTACCCCGCTGACGGCGGCCTGGAAGGCAGAA
ACGACATGGCCCTGAAGCTCGTGGGCGGGAGCCATCTGATCGCAAACATCAAGACCACATATAGATCCAA
GAAACCCGCTAAGAACCTCAAGATGCCTGGCGTCTACTATGTGGACTACAGACTGGAAAGAATCAAGGAG
GCCAACAACGAGACCTACGTCGAGCAGCACGAGGTGGCAGTGGCCAGATACTGCGACCTCCCTAGCAAAC
TGGGGCACAAGCTTAATTAAAGCGGCCGCGACTCTAGATCATAATCAGCCATACCACATTTGTAGAGGTT
TTACTTGCTTTAAAAAACCTCCCACACCTCCCCCTGAACCTGAAACATAAAATGAATGCAATTGTTGTTG
TTAACTTGTTTATTGCAGCTTATAATGGTTACAAATAAAGCAATAGCATCACAAATTTCACAAATAAAGC
ATTTTTTTCACTGCATTCTAGTTGTGGTTTGTCCAAACTCATCAATGTATCTTAAGGCGTAAATTGTAAG
CGTTAATATTTTGTTAAAATTCGCGTTAAATTTTTGTTAAATCAGCTCATTTTTTAACCAATAGGCCGAA
ATCGGCAAAATCCCTTATAAATCAAAAGAATAGACCGAGATAGGGT
[37 nt withheld, positions 3127-3163]
AAAGAACGTGGACTCCAACGTCAAAGG
[49 nt withheld, positions 3191-3239]
T
[91 nt withheld, positions 3241-3331]
G
[124 nt withheld, positions 3333-3456]
CAGGTGGCACTTTTCGGGGAAATGTGCGCGGAACCCCTATTTGTTTATTTTTCTAAATACATTCAAATAT
GTATCCGCTCATGAGACAATAACCCTGATAAATGCTTCAATAATATTGAAAAAGGAAGAGTCCTGAGGCG
GAAAGAACCAGCTGTGGAATGTGTGTCAGTTAGGGTGTGGAAAGTCCCCAGGCTCCCCAGCAGGCAGAAG
TATGCAAAGCATGCATCTCAATTAGTCAGCAACCAGGTGTGGAAAGTCCCCAGGCTCCCCAGCAGGCAGA
AGTATGCAAAGCATGCATCTCAATTAGTCAGCAACCATAGTCCCGCCCCTAACTCCGCCCATCCCGCCCC
TAACTCCGCCCAGTTCCGCCCATTCTCCGCCCCATGGCTGACTAATTTTTTTTATTTATGCAGAGGCCGA
GGCCGCCTCGGCCTCTGAGCTATTCCAGAAGTAGTGAGGAGGCTTTTTTGGAGGCCTAGGCTTTTGCAAA
GATCGATCAAGAGACAGGATGAGGATCGTTTCGCATGATTGAACAAGATGGATTGCACGCAGGTTCTCCG
GCCGCTTGGGTGGAGAGGCTATTCGGCTATGACTGGGCACAACAGACAATCGGCTGCTCTGATGCCGCCG
TGTTCCGGCTGTCAGCGCAGGGGCGCCCGGTTCTTTTTGTCAAGACCGACCTGTCCGGTGCCCTGAATGA
ACTGCAAGACGAGGCAGCGCGGCTATCGTGGCTGGCCACGACGGGCGTTCCTTGCGCAGCTGTGCTCGAC
GTTGTCACTGAAGCGGGAAGGGACTGGCTGCTATTGGGCGAAGTGCCGGGGCAGGATCTCCTGTCATCTC
ACCTTGCTCCTGCCGAGAAAGTATCCATCATGGCTGATGCAATGCGGCGGCTGCATACGCTTGATCCGGC
TACCTGCCCATTCGACCACCAAGCGAAACATCGCATCGAGCGAGCACGTACTCGGATGGAAGCCGGTCTT
GTCGATCAGGATGATCTGGACGAAGAGCATCAGGGGCTCGCGCCAGCCGAACTGTTCGCCAGGCTCAAGG
CGAGCATGCCCGACGGCGAGGATCTCGTCGTGACCCATGGCGATGCCTGCTTGCCGAATATCATGGTGGA
AAATGGCCGCTTTTCTGGATTCATCGACTGTGGCCGGCTGGGTGTGGCGGACCGCTATCAGGACATAGCG
TTGGCTACCCGTGATATTGCTGAAGAGCTTGGCGGCGAATGGGCTGACCGCTTCCTCGTGCTTTACGGTA
TCGCCGCTCCCGATTCGCAGCGCATCGCCTTCTATCGCCTTCTTGACGAGTTCTTCTGAGCGGGACTCTG
GGGTTCGAAATGACCGACCAAGCGACGCCCAACCTGCCATCACGAGATTTCGATTCCACCGCCGCCTTCT
ATGAAAGGTTGGGCTTCGGAATCGTTTTCCGGGACGCCGGCTGGATGATCCTCCAGCGCGGGGATCTCAT
GCTGGAGTTCTTCGCCCACCCTAGGGGGAGGCTAACTGAAACACGGAAGGAGACAATACCGGAAGGAACC
CGCGCTATGACGGCAATAAAAAGACAGAATAAAACGCACGGTGTTGGGTCGTTTGTTCATAAACGCGGGG
TTCGGTCCCAGGGCTGGCACTCTGTCGATACCCCACCGAGACCCCATTGGGGCCAATACGCCCGCGTTTC
TTCCTTTTCCCCACCCCACCCCCCAAGTTCGGGTGAAGGCCCAGGGCTCGCAGCCAACGTCGGGGCGGCA
GGCCCTGCCATAGCCTCAGGTTACTCATATATACTTTAGATTGATTTAAAACTTCATTTTTAATTTAAAA
GGATCTAGGTGAAGATCCTTTTTGATAATCTCATGACCAAAATCCCTTAACGTGAGTTTTCGTTCCACTG
AGCGTCAGACCCCGTAGAAAAGATCAAAGGATCTTCTTGAGATCCTTTTTTTCTGCGCGTAATCTGCTGC
TTGCAAACAAAAAAACCACCGCTACCAGCGGTGGTTTGTTTGCCGGATCAAGAGCTACCAACTCTTTTTC
CGAAGGTAACTGGCTTCAGCAGAGCGCAGATACCAAATACTGTTCTTCTAGTGTAGCCGTAGTTAGGCCA
CCACTTCAAGAACTCTGTAGCACCGCCTACATACCTCGCTCTGCTAATCCTGTTACCAGTGGCTGCTGCC
AGTGGCGATAAGTCGTGTCTTACCGGGTTGGACTCAAGACGATAGTTACCGGATAAGGCGCAGCGGTCGG
GCTGAACGGGGGGTTCGTGCACACAGCCCAGCTTGGAGCGAACGACCTACACCGAACTGAGATACCTACA
GCGTGAGCTATGAGAAAGCGCCACGCTTCCCGAAGGGAGAAAGGCGGACAGGTATCCGGTAAGCGGCAGG
GTCGGAACAGGAGAGCGCACGAGGGAGCTTCCAGGGGGAAACGCCTGGTATCTTTATAGTCCTGTCGGGT
TTCGCCACCTCTGACTTGAGCGTCGATTTTTGTGATGCTCGTCAGGGGGGCGGAGCCTATGGAAAAACGC
CAGCAACGCGGCCTTTTTACGGTTCCTGGCCTTTTGCTGGCCTTTTGCTCA
Features (pLannotate 1.2.2; 16 found; start..end, strand, type, name):
      1..51      +  rep_origin     RSF ori (fragment): Plasmids containing the RSF 1030 origin of replication can be propagated in E. coli cells that contain additional plasmids with compatible origins.
    119..422     +  enhancer       CMV enhancer: human cytomegalovirus immediate early enhancer
    423..626     +  promoter       CMV promoter: human cytomegalovirus (CMV) immediate early promoter
    680..883     +  ncRNA          IRES Cx43: Accession: RF00487 - Connexin-43 internal ribosome entry site (IRES)
    882..2027    +  CDS            Gja1: CXA1_RAT - Also known as Cxn-43. Experimental evidence at protein level: Swiss-Prot protein existence level 1. Gap junction protein that acts as a regulator of bladder capacity. A gap junction consists of a cluster of closely packed pairs of transmembrane channels, the connexons, through which materials of low MW diffuse from one cell to a neighboring cell. Negative regulator of bladder functional capacity: acts by enhancing intercellular electrical and chemical transmission, thus sensitizing bladder muscles to cholinergic neural stimuli and causing them to contract (By similarity). May play a
   2049..2750    +  CDS            TagBFP: monomeric blue fluorescent protein mammalian codon-optimized
   2767..2850    +  CDS            large T antigen (fragment): large T antigen from SV40 (simian virus 40)
   2873..2994    +  polyA_signal   SV40 poly(A) signal: SV40 polyadenylation signal
   3028..3456    -  rep_origin     f1 ori (sequence partly withheld): f1 bacteriophage origin of replication; arrow indicates direction of (+) strand synthesis
   3483..3587    +  promoter       AmpR promoter: bla
   3589..3946    +  promoter       SV40 promoter: SV40 enhancer and early promoter
   3981..4775    +  CDS            NeoR/KanR: aminoglycoside phosphotransferase from Tn5; aph(3')-II (or nptII); confers resistance to neomycin, kanamycin, and G418 (Geneticin®)
   4796..4948    +  CDS            ble (fragment): BLE_KLEPN - Experimental evidence at protein level: Swiss-Prot protein existence level 1. Binding protein with a strong affinity to the bleomycin family of antibiotics. Binds to CL990; an antimitotic-antibiotic compound. From Klebsiella pneumoniae.
   5007..5054    +  polyA_signal   HSV TK poly(A) signal: herpes simplex virus thymidine kinase polyadenylation signal (Cole and Stacy, 1985)
   5145..5161    -  polyA_signal   bGH poly(A) signal (fragment): bovine growth hormone polyadenylation signal
   5383..5971    +  rep_origin     ori: high-copy-number ColE1/pMB1/pBR322/pUC origin of replication
