[The description below was written by a language model from this plasmid's Addgene catalogue record and pLannotate feature annotations shown in this document.]
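Description:
mTagBFP-Cx43-7 is a mammalian expression plasmid that produces rat connexin 43 (Gja1, the alpha-1 gap junction protein) fused at its C terminus to the monomeric blue fluorescent protein mTagBFP. The backbone is an N1-style fluorescent protein vector about 6 kb long with insert. It is maintained at high copy in E. coli through a ColE1/pUC-type origin and also carries an f1 phage origin. A single NeoR/KanR (Tn5 aminoglycoside phosphotransferase) gene serves both hosts. A bacterial bla-type promoter drives it for kanamycin selection in bacteria, and the SV40 enhancer/early promoter drives it for G418 selection of stably transfected mammalian cells, with an HSV TK polyadenylation signal terminating the cassette. The short RSF ori, ble, bGH poly(A) and SV40 large T antigen hits in the automated annotation are fragments and probably reflect backbone remnants or partial homology rather than functional parts.

The expression cassette runs from the human CMV immediate-early enhancer and promoter through the Cx43 coding sequence, a short linker (the "7" in the name plausibly refers to its length, though the record does not say so), and the codon-optimized TagBFP open reading frame, ending at an SV40 poly(A) signal. The annotation also detects the native connexin 43 5′ untranslated region, which is classified as a Cx43 IRES, immediately upstream of the start codon. This suggests that some of the cDNA leader was carried along with the insert. Because connexin 43 assembles into connexons that cluster at cell–cell contacts, the fusion is used as a blue localization marker for gap junctions in fluorescence imaging of transfected cells, with excitation at 399 nm and emission at 456 nm.
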