Addgene plasmid #55256: mTagBFP-Cx43-7
Purpose: Localization: Gap Junctions, Excitation: 399, Emission: 456
Depositing lab: Michael Davidson. Depositing organization: Florida State University, Tallahassee.
Backbone
  Vector backbone: mTagBFP
  Backbone size w/o insert (bp): 4750
  Vector type: Mammalian Expression
  Selectable markers: Neomycin (select with G418)
Growth in bacteria
  Bacterial resistance: Kanamycin, 50 μg/mL
  Growth temperature: 37°C
  Growth strain: DH5alpha
  Copy number: High Copy
Gene/Insert
  Gene/Insert name: Cx43 (alt names: Rat Alpha-1 Connexin 43; NM_012567.2)
  Species: R. norvegicus (rat)
  Entrez Gene: Gja1 (a.k.a. Cx43, Cxnk1)
  Promoter: CMV
  Tag / fusion protein: mTagBFP (C terminal on backbone)
  Cloning method: Unknown
  Sequencing primers: 5′ CMV-F; 3′ SV40pA-R
Terms and licenses: Academic/Nonprofit Terms; Industry Terms
Depositor comments: R. norvegicus (rat) Alpha-1 Connexin 43. Excitation = 399; Emission = 456
How to cite: mTagBFP-Cx43-7 was a gift from Michael Davidson (Addgene plasmid # 55256 ; http://n2t.net/addgene:55256 ; RRID:Addgene_55256)
