>Addgene plasmid #55256 | mTagBFP-Cx43-7 | depositor partial sequence | sequence record 85661 | insert sequence
ACGTCAGATCCGCTAGCGCTACCGGACTCAGATCTCGAGCTCAAGCTTCGAATTCGGCAGCACTTTTCTT
TCATTGGGGGGAAGGCGTGAGGAAAGTACCAAACAGCAGCAGACTTTTAAACTTTAAACAGACAGGTCTG
AGAGCCTGAACTCTCATTTTTCCTTTGACTTCAGCCTCCAAGGAGTTCCACCAACTTTGGCGCGCCGGCT
TCACTTTCATTAAGTGAAAGAGAGGTGCCCAGACATGGGTGACTGGAGTGCCTTGGGGAAGCTTCTGGAC
AAGGTCCAAGCCTACTCCACCGCTGGAGGGAAGGTGTGGCTGTCAGTGCTCTTCATATTCAGAATCCTGC
TCCTGGGGACAGCTGTTGAGTCAGCTTGGGGTGATGAACAGTCTGCCTTTCGCTGTAACACTCAACAACC
TGGCTGCGAAAACGTCTGCTATGACAAGTCCTTCCCCATCTCTCACGTGCGCTTCTGGGTCCTTCAGATC
ATATTCGTGTCTGTGCCCACACTCCTGTACTTGGCCCATGTGTTCTATGTGATGAGGAAGGAAGAGAAGC
TAAACAAGAAAGAAGAGGAGCTCAAAGTGGCCCAGACTGACGGGGTCAACGTGGAGATGCACCTGAAGCA
GATTGAAATCAAGAAGTTCAAGTACGGGATTGAAGAGCACGGCAAGGTGAAAATGAGGGGCGGCTTGCTG
AGAACCTACATCATCAGCATCCTCTTCAAGTCTGTCTTCGAGGTGGCCTTCCTGCTCATCCAGTGGTACA
TCTATGGGTTCAGCTTGAGCGCGGTCTACACCTGCAAGAGAGATCCCTGCCCCCACCAGGTAGACTGCTT
CCTCTCACGTCCCACGGAGAAAACCATCTTCATCATCTTCATGCTGGTGGTGTCCTTGGTGTCTCTCGCT
TTGAACATCATTGAGCTCTTCTACGTCTTCTTCAAAGGCGTTAAGGATCGCGTGAAGGGAAGAAGCGATC
CTTACCACGCCACCACTGGCCCACTGAGCCCATCAAAAGACTGCGGATCTCCAAAATACGCCTACTTCAA
TGGCTGCTCCTCACCAACGGCTCCACTCTCGCCTATGTCTCCTCCTGGGTACAAGCTGGTTACTGGTGAC
AGAAACAATTCCTCGTGCCGCAATTACAACAAGCAAGCTAGCGAGCAAAACTGGGCGAACTACAGCGCAG
AGCAAAATCGCATGGGGCAGGCCGGAAGCACCATCTCCAACTCGCACGCCCAGCCGTTCGATTTCCCCGA
CGACAACCAGAATGCCAAAAAAGTTGCTGCTGGACATGAACTCCAGCCATTAGCCATCGTGGACCAACGA
CCTTCCAGCAGAGCCAGCAGCCGCGCCAGCAGCAGGCCTCGGCCTGATGACCTGGAGATTGGCGGATCCA
CCGGTCGCCACCATGAGCGAGCTGATTAAGGAGAACATGCACATGAAGCTGTACATGGAGGGCACCGTGG
ACAACCATCACTTCAAGTGCACATCCGAGGGCGAAGGCAAGCCCTACGAGGGCACCCAGACCATGAGAAT
CAAGGTGGTCGAGGGCGGCCCTCTCCCCTTCGCCTTCGACATCCTGGCTACTAGCTTCCTCTACGGCAGC
AAGACCTTCATCAACCACACCCAGGGCATCCCCGACTTCTTCAAGCAGTCCTTCCCTGAGGGCTTCACAT
GGGAGAGAGTCACCACATACGAAGACGGGGGCGTGCTGACCGCTACCCAGGACACCAGCCTCCAGGACGG
CTGCCTCATCTACAACGTCAAGATCAGAGGGGTGAACTTCACATCCAACGGCCCTGTGATGCAGAAGAAA
ACACTCGGCTGGGAGGCCTTCACCGAGACGCTGTACCCCGCTGACGGCGGCCTGGAAGGCAGAAACGACA
TGGCCCTGAAGCTCGTGGGCGGGAGCCATCTGATCGCAAACATCAAGACCACATATAGATCCAAGAAACC
CGCTAAGAACCTCAAGATGCCTGGCGTCTACTATGTGGACTACAGACTGGAAAGAATCAAGGAGGCCAAC
AACGAGACCTACGTCGAGCAGCACGAGGTGGCAGTGGCCAGATACTGCGACCTCCCTAGCAAACTGGGGC
ACAAGCTTAATTAAAGCGGCCGCGACTCTAGATCATAATCAGCCATACCACATT
